Addgene plasmid #195716: pUC57-mini v2-HF24_F2
Purpose: This plasmid carries a fragment from a 24-fragment lacI/lacZ cassette split that was designed as a Golden Gate assembly with high fidelity.
Depositing lab: Eric Cantor. Depositing organization: New England Biolabs. Publication: Comprehensive Profiling of Four Base Overhang Ligation Fidelity by T4 DNA Ligase and Application to DNA Assembly. Potapov V, Ong JL, Kucera RB, Langhorst BW, Bilotti K, Pryor JM, Cantor EJ, Canton B, Knight TF, Evans TC Jr, Lohman GJS. ACS Synth Biol. 2018 Nov 16;7(11):2665-2674. doi: 10.1021/acssynbio.8b00333. Epub 2018 Oct 29. PubMed 30335370.
Backbone
  Vector backbone: pUC57-mini
  Vector type: Synthetic Biology
Growth in bacteria
  Bacterial resistance: Ampicillin, 100 μg/mL
  Growth temperature: 37°C
  Growth strain: DH5alpha
  Copy number: High Copy
Gene/Insert
  Gene/Insert name: Fragment#2 of 24 fragment splits in lacI/lacZ cassette
  Species: E.coli
  Cloning method: Restriction Enzyme; 5′ cloning site Unknown (unknown if destroyed)
Terms and licenses: Academic/Nonprofit Terms; Industry Terms: Not Available to Industry
How to cite: pUC57-mini v2-HF24_F2 was a gift from Eric Cantor (Addgene plasmid # 195716 ; http://n2t.net/addgene:195716 ; RRID:Addgene_195716)
