[The description below was written by a language model from this plasmid's Addgene catalogue record and pLannotate feature annotations shown in this document.]
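Description:
pUC57-mini v2-HF24_F2 is a small (about 2.1 kb) high-copy bacterial cloning plasmid built on the pUC57-mini backbone and classified as a synthetic biology part. It is maintained in E. coli through a ColE1/pMB1/pUC-type origin of replication and selected with ampicillin via the β-lactamase gene (AmpR) driven by its native bla promoter. Apart from these maintenance elements, the plasmid contains essentially only its insert, so it acts as a simple storage and donor vector and not as an expression construct.

The insert is fragment 2 of a set of 24 pieces into which an E. coli lacI/lacZ cassette was divided. The split was designed as a high-fidelity Golden Gate assembly, meaning the four-base overhangs joining neighbouring fragments were chosen to minimise mis-ligation, based on profiling of overhang ligation fidelity by T4 DNA ligase. The feature table annotates a roughly 225 bp segment of lacZ coding sequence on the minus strand, which fits the insert being a short internal piece of the cassette; no promoter, tag or other regulatory element is annotated for it, and on its own it would not encode a functional β-galactosidase. The record does not state which Type IIS restriction enzyme releases the fragment, the flanking overhang sequences, or the cloning sites used.

The plasmid is intended to be used together with the other 23 fragment plasmids in a one-pot assembly that reconstitutes the complete lacI/lacZ cassette. Such a cassette would typically allow correct assemblies to be scored by colony colour, providing a test system for the efficiency and accuracy of many-fragment Golden Gate reactions.
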