Features (pLannotate 1.2.2; 4 found; start..end, strand, type, name):
     16..241     -  CDS            lacZ (fragment): β-galactosidase; lacZ
    320..908     -  rep_origin     ori: high-copy-number ColE1/pMB1/pBR322/pUC origin of replication
   1079..1939    -  CDS            AmpR: β-lactamase; bla; confers resistance to ampicillin, carbenicillin, and related antibiotics
   1940..2044    -  promoter       AmpR promoter: bla
>Addgene plasmid #195716 | pUC57-mini v2-HF24_F2 | addgene full sequence | sequence record 385591 | Addgene NGS Result
CCAATGATGGTCTCGGATATTCAGCCATGTGCCTTCTTCCGCGTGCAGCAGATGGCGATGGCTGGTTTCC
ATCAGTTGCTGTTGACTGTAGCGGCTGATGTTGAACTGGAAGTCGCCGCGCCACTGGTGTGGGCCATAAT
TCAATTCGCGCGTCCCGCAGCGCAGACCGTTTTCGCTCGGGAAGACGTACGGGGTATACATGTCTGACAA
TGGCAGATCCCAGCGGTCAAAACAGGCGGCACGAGACCATCGGAAAGAACATGTGAGCAAAAGGCCAGCA
AAAGGCCAGGAACCGTAAAAAGGCCGCGTTGCTGGCGTTTTTCCATAGGCTCCGCCCCCCTGACGAGCAT
CACAAAAATCGACGCTCAAGTCAGAGGTGGCGAAACCCGACAGGACTATAAAGATACCAGGCGTTTCCCC
CTGGAAGCTCCCTCGTGCGCTCTCCTGTTCCGACCCTGCCGCTTACCGGATACCTGTCCGCCTTTCTCCC
TTCGGGAAGCGTGGCGCTTTCTCATAGCTCACGCTGTAGGTATCTCAGTTCGGTGTAGGTCGTTCGCTCC
AAGCTGGGCTGTGTGCACGAACCCCCCGTTCAGCCCGACCGCTGCGCCTTATCCGGTAACTATCGTCTTG
AGTCCAACCCGGTAAGACACGACTTATCGCCACTGGCAGCAGCCACTGGTAACAGGATTAGCAGAGCGAG
GTATGTAGGCGGTGCTACAGAGTTCTTGAAGTGGTGGCCTAACTACGGCTACACTAGAAGAACAGTATTT
GGTATCTGCGCTCTGCTGAAGCCAGTTACCTTCGGAAAAAGAGTTGGTAGCTCTTGATCCGGCAAACAAA
CCACCGCTGGTAGCGGTGGTTTTTTTGTTTGCAAGCAGCAGATTACGCGCAGAAAAAAAGGATCTCAAGA
AGATCCTTTGATCTTTTCTACGGGGTCTGACGCTCAGTGGAACGAAAACTCACGTTAAGGGATTTTGGTC
ATGAGATTATCAAAAAGGATCTTCACCTAGATCCTTTTAAATTAAAAATGAAGTTTTAAATCAATCTAAA
GTATATATGAGTAAACTTGGTCTGACAGTTACCAATGCTTAATCAGTGAGGCACCTATCTCAGCGATCTG
TCTATTTCGTTCATCCATAGTTGCCTGACTCCCCGTCGTGTAGATAACTACGATACGGGAGGGCTTACCA
TCTGGCCCCAGTGCTGCAATGATACCGCGAGATCCACGCTCACCGGCTCCAGATTTATCAGCAATAAACC
AGCCAGCCGGAAGGGCCGAGCGCAGAAGTGGTCCTGCAACTTTATCCGCCTCCATCCAGTCTATTAATTG
TTGCCGGGAAGCTAGAGTAAGTAGTTCGCCAGTTAATAGTTTGCGCAACGTTGTTGCCATTGCTACAGGC
ATCGTGGTGTCACGCTCGTCGTTTGGTATGGCTTCATTCAGCTCCGGTTCCCAACGATCAAGGCGAGTTA
CATGATCCCCCATGTTGTGCAAAAAAGCGGTTAGCTCCTTCGGTCCTCCGATCGTTGTCAGAAGTAAGTT
GGCCGCAGTGTTATCACTCATGGTTATGGCAGCACTGCATAATTCTCTTACTGTCATGCCATCCGTAAGA
TGCTTTTCTGTGACTGGTGAGTACTCAACCAAGTCATTCTGAGAATAGTGTATGCGGCGACCGAGTTGCT
CTTGCCCGGCGTCAATACGGGATAATACCGCGCCACATAGCAGAACTTTAAAAGTGCTCATCATTGGAAA
ACGTTCTTCGGGGCGAAAACTCTCAAGGATCTTACCGCTGTTGAGATCCAGTTCGATGTAACCCACTCGT
GCACCCAACTGATCTTCAGCATCTTTTACTTTCACCAGCGTTTCTGGGTGAGCAAAAACAGGAAGGCAAA
ATGCCGCAAAAAAGGGAATAAGGGCGACACGGAAATGTTGAATACTCATACTCTTCCTTTTTCAATATTA
TTGAAGCATTTATCAGGGTTATTGTCTCATGAGCGGATACATATTTGAATGTATTTAGAAAAATAAACAA
ATAGGGGTTCCGCGCACATTTCCCCGAAAAGTGCCACCTGACGTC
